Addgene plasmid #172919: pGP-JFRC59-13XLexAop2-IVS-Syn21-op1-jGCaMP7f-T2A-tdTomato-p10
Purpose: LexA activated transgene coexpression of protein calcium sensor and tdTomato under the hsp70 promoter in D. melanogaster
Depositing lab: GENIE Project. Depositing organization: HHMI, Janelia Research Campus.
Backbone
  Vector backbone: pJFRC59
  Backbone manufacturer: Gerald Rubin
  Vector type: Insect Expression
Growth in bacteria
  Bacterial resistance: Ampicillin, 100 μg/mL
  Growth temperature: 37°C
  Growth strain: NEB Stable
  Copy number: Low Copy
Gene/Insert
  Gene/Insert name: jGCaMP7f-T2A-tdTomato (alt names: jGCaMP7f-T2A-tdTomato insert; variant 921)
  Species: Synthetic
  Insert size (bp): 2832
  Promoter: hsp70
  Tag / fusion protein: 6xHis (N terminal on insert); T2A-tdTomato (C terminal on insert)
  Cloning method: Gibson Cloning
  Sequencing primers: 5′ CTACTGAAATCTGCCAA; 3′ GGCGTTTACAGCATTT
Terms and licenses: Academic/Nonprofit Terms; Industry Terms: Not Available to Industry
How to cite: pGP-JFRC59-13XLexAop2-IVS-Syn21-op1-jGCaMP7f-T2A-tdTomato-p10 was a gift from GENIE Project (Addgene plasmid # 172919 ; http://n2t.net/addgene:172919 ; RRID:Addgene_172919)
