[The description below was written by a language model from this plasmid's Addgene catalogue record and pLannotate feature annotations shown in this document.]
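Description:
pGP-JFRC59-13XLexAop2-IVS-Syn21-op1-jGCaMP7f-T2A-tdTomato-p10 is a Drosophila melanogaster transgenesis and expression plasmid built on the pJFRC59 backbone. In bacteria it is maintained through a ColE1/pUC-type origin and selected with ampicillin via the β-lactamase gene. The catalogue lists it as low copy even though the annotated origin is of the high-copy class. For fly work it carries a φC31 attB site, which allows integrase-mediated insertion into a genomic attP landing site. It also carries the mini-white gene, an eye-colour marker used to identify transformants.

The payload is a LexA-responsive expression cassette. According to the construct name, thirteen LexAop2 operator copies sit upstream of the hsp70 promoter, although the operators themselves were not picked up in the feature table. Transcription therefore depends on a LexA-based transactivator supplied by a driver line. Downstream lie the IVS, annotated as a modified myosin heavy chain intron, and, by name, the Syn21 translational enhancer; both are intended to boost expression. The 2,832 bp synthetic insert encodes the calcium indicator jGCaMP7f (variant 921) with an N-terminal 6xHis tag. The annotation tool labels this region as a GCaMP2 fragment because of sequence similarity. It is joined through a T2A self-cleaving peptide to tdTomato, so a single transcript yields the green calcium sensor and a separate red fluorescent protein. The AcMNPV-derived region annotated as a reverse-strand P74 fragment lies where the name places the p10 terminator and probably represents that 3′ element.

The construct is used to generate flies in which LexA-defined cells co-express jGCaMP7f for calcium imaging and tdTomato, which could serve as a calcium-independent red marker or reference signal.
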