Features (pLannotate 1.2.2; 12 found; start..end, strand, type, name):
     31..135     +  promoter       AmpR promoter: bla
    136..996     +  CDS            AmpR: β-lactamase; bla; confers resistance to ampicillin, carbenicillin, and related antibiotics
   1167..1755    +  rep_origin     ori: high-copy-number ColE1/pMB1/pBR322/pUC origin of replication
   1842..1911    +  protein_bind   attB: attB site for the φC31 integrase (Groth et al., 2000) phage φC31 integrase
   2127..6246    +  gene           mini-white: white; This modified version of the white gene lacks part of the first intron.
   6251..6406    +  CDS            YPB1_ECOLX (fragment): Protein predicted: Swiss-Prot protein existence level 4. From Escherichia coli.
   6488..6507    -  misc_feature   MCS (fragment): pUC18/19 multiple cloning site
   6890..7128    +  promoter       hsp70 promoter: Drosophila melanogaster hsp70Bb promoter
   7143..7209    +  intron         Mhc intron: modified Drosophila myosin heavy chain intron 16 (Pfeiffer et al., 2010)
   7242..8498    +  CDS            GCaMP2 (fragment): GCaMP2 is a basic (constitutively fluorescent) green fluorescent protein published in 2006, derived from Aequorea victoria.
   8643..10067   +  CDS            tdTomato: tdTomato is a basic (constitutively fluorescent) orange fluorescent protein published in 2004, derived from Discosoma sp.. It is reported to be a somewhat slowly-maturing tandem dimer with low acid sensitivity.
  10101..10757   -  CDS            P74 (fragment): PIF0_NPVAC - Experimental evidence at protein level: Swiss-Prot protein existence level 1. Plays an essential role for oral infectivity of occlusion- derived virus (ODV) and functions also in host midgut attachment and fusion by binding to a specific host receptor. From Autographa californica nuclear polyhedrosis virus (AcMNPV).
>Addgene plasmid #172919 | pGP-JFRC59-13XLexAop2-IVS-Syn21-op1-jGCaMP7f-T2A-tdTomato-p10 | addgene full sequence | sequence record 343801 | Addgene NGS Result
GACTCAGGTGGCACTTTTCGGGGAAATGTGCGCGGAACCCCTATTTGTTTATTTTTCTAAATACATTCAA
ATATGTATCCGCTCATGAGACAATAACCCTGATAAATGCTTCAATAATATTGAAAAAGGAAGAGTATGAG
TATTCAACATTTCCGTGTCGCCCTTATTCCCTTTTTTGCGGCATTTTGCCTTCCTGTTTTTGCTCACCCA
GAAACGCTGGTGAAAGTAAAAGATGCTGAAGATCAGTTGGGTGCACGAGTGGGTTACATCGAACTGGATC
TCAACAGCGGTAAGATCCTTGAGAGTTTTCGCCCCGAAGAACGTTTTCCAATGATGAGCACTTTTAAAGT
TCTGCTATGTGGCGCGGTATTATCCCGTATTGACGCCGGGCAAGAGCAACTCGGTCGCCGCATACACTAT
TCTCAGAATGACTTGGTTGAGTACTCACCAGTCACAGAAAAGCATCTTACGGATGGCATGACAGTAAGAG
AATTATGCAGTGCTGCCATAACCATGAGTGATAACACTGCGGCCAACTTACTTCTGACAACGATCGGAGG
ACCGAAGGAGCTAACCGCTTTTTTGCACAACATGGGGGATCATGTAACTCGCCTTGATCGTTGGGAACCG
GAGCTGAATGAAGCCATACCAAACGACGAGCGTGACACCACGATGCCTGTAGCAATGGCAACAACGTTGC
GCAAACTATTAACTGGCGAACTACTTACTCTAGCTTCCCGGCAACAATTAATAGACTGGATGGAGGCGGA
TAAAGTTGCAGGACCACTTCTGCGCTCGGCCCTTCCGGCTGGCTGGTTTATTGCTGATAAATCTGGAGCC
GGTGAGCGTGGGTCTCGCGGTATCATTGCAGCACTGGGGCCAGATGGTAAGCCCTCCCGTATCGTAGTTA
TCTACACGACGGGGAGTCAGGCAACTATGGATGAACGAAATAGACAGATCGCTGAGATAGGTGCCTCACT
GATTAAGCATTGGTAACTGTCAGACCAAGTTTACTCATATATACTTTAGATTGATTTAAAACTTCATTTT
TAATTTAAAAGGATCTAGGTGAAGATCCTTTTTGATAATCTCATGACCAAAATCCCTTAACGTGAGTTTT
CGTTCCACTGAGCGTCAGACCCCGTAGAAAAGATCAAAGGATCTTCTTGAGATCCTTTTTTTCTGCGCGT
AATCTGCTGCTTGCAAACAAAAAAACCACCGCTACCAGCGGTGGTTTGTTTGCCGGATCAAGAGCTACCA
ACTCTTTTTCCGAAGGTAACTGGCTTCAGCAGAGCGCAGATACCAAATACTGTTCTTCTAGTGTAGCCGT
AGTTAGGCCACCACTTCAAGAACTCTGTAGCACCGCCTACATACCTCGCTCTGCTAATCCTGTTACCAGT
GGCTGCTGCCAGTGGCGATAAGTCGTGTCTTACCGGGTTGGACTCAAGACGATAGTTACCGGATAAGGCG
CAGCGGTCGGGCTGAACGGGGGGTTCGTGCACACAGCCCAGCTTGGAGCGAACGACCTACACCGAACTGA
GATACCTACAGCGTGAGCTATGAGAAAGCGCCACGCTTCCCGAAGGGAGAAAGGCGGACAGGTATCCGGT
AAGCGGCAGGGTCGGAACAGGAGAGCGCACGAGGGAGCTTCCAGGGGGAAACGCCTGGTATCTTTATAGT
CCTGTCGGGTTTCGCCACCTCTGACTTGAGCGTCGATTTTTGTGATGCTCGTCAGGGGGGCGGAGCCTAT
GGAAAAACGCCAGCAACGCGGCCTTTTTACGGTTCCTGGCCTTTTGCTGGCCTTTTGCTCACATGTTACC
GTCGACGATGTAGGTCACGGTCTCGAAGCCGCGGTGCGGGTGCCAGGGCGTGCCCTTGGGCTCCCCGGGC
GCGTACTCCACCTCACCCATCTGGTCCATCATGATGAACGGGTCGAGGTGGCGGTAGTTGATCCCGGCGA
ACGCGCGGCGCACCGGGAAGCCCTCGCCCTCGAAACCGCTGGGCGCGGTGGTCACGGTGAGCACGGGACG
TGCGACGGCGTCGGCGGGTGCGGATACGCGGGGCAGCGTCAGCGGGTTCTCGACGGTCACGGCGGGCATG
TCGACAAGCCGAACATATGGGCGCGCCTAGTATGTATGTAAGTTAATAAAACCCATTTTTGCGGAAAGTA
GATAAAAAAAACATTTTTTTTTTTTACTGCACTGGATATCATTGAACTTATCTGATCAGTTTTAAATTTA
CTTCGATCCAAGGGTATTTGATGTACCAGGTTCTTTCGATTACCTCTCACTCAAAATGACATTCCACTCA
AAGTCAGCGCTGTTTGCCTCCTTCTCTGTCCACAGAAATATCGCCGTCTCTTTCGCCGCTGCGTCCGCTA
TCTCTTTCGCCACCGTTTGTAGCGTTACGTAGCGTCAATGTCCGCCTTCAGTTGCATTTTGTCAGCGGTT
TCGTGACGAAGCTCCAAGCGGTTTACGCCATCAATTAAACACAAAGTGCTGTGCCAAAACTCCTCTCGCT
TCTTATTTTTGTTTGTTTTTTGAGTGATTGGGGTGGTGATTGGTTTTGGGTGGGTAAGCAGGGGAAAGTG
TGAAAAATCCCGGCAATGGGCCAAGAGGATCAGGAGCTATTAATTCGCGGAGGCAGCAAACACCCATCTG
CCGAGCATCTGAACAATGTGAGTAGTACATGTGCATACATCTTAAGTTCACTTGATCTATAGGAACTGCG
ATTGCAACATCAAATTGTCTGCGGCGTGAGAACTGCGACCCACAAAAATCCCAAACCGCAATTGCACAAA
CAAATAGTGACACGAAACAGATTATTCTGGTAGCTGTTCTCGCTATATAAGACAATTTTTGAGATCATAT
CATGATCAAGACATCTAAAGGCATTCATTTTCGACTATATTCTTTTTTACAAAAAATATAACAACCAGAT
ATTTTAAGCTGATCCTAGATGCACAAAAAATAAATAAAAGTATAAACCTACTTCGTAGGATACTTCGGGG
TACTTTTTGTTCGGGGTTAGATGAGCATAACGCTTGTAGTTGATATTTGAGATCCCCTATCATTGCAGGG
TGACAGCGGAGCGGCTTCGCAGAGCTGCATTAACCAGGGCTTCGGGCAGGCCAAAAACTACGGCACGCTC
CGGCCACCCAGTCCGCCGGAGGACTCCGGTTCAGGGAGCGGCCAACTAGCCGAGAACCTCACCTATGCCT
GGCACAATATGGACATCTTTGGGGCGGTCAATCAGCCGGGCTCCGGATGGCGGCAGCTGGTCAACCGGAC
ACGCGGACTATTCTGCAACGAGCGACACATACCGGCGCCCAGGAAACATTTGCTCAAGAACGGTGAGTTT
CTATTCGCAGTCGGCTGATCTGTGTGAAATCTTAATAAAGGGTCCAATTACCAATTTGAAACTCAGTTTG
CGGCGTGGCCTATCCGGGCGAACTTTTGGCCGTGATGGGCAGTTCCGGTGCCGGAAAGACGACCCTGCTG
AATGCCCTTGCCTTTCGATCGCCGCAGGGCATCCAAGTATCGCCATCCGGGATGCGACTGCTCAATGGCC
AACCTGTGGACGCCAAGGAGATGCAGGCCAGGTGCGCCTATGTCCAGCAGGATGACCTCTTTATCGGCTC
CCTAACGGCCAGGGAACACCTGATTTTCCAAGCCATGGTGCGGATGCCACGACATCTGACCTATCGGCAG
CGAGTGGCCCGCGTGGATCAGGTGATCCAGGAGCTTTCGCTCAGCAAATGTCAGCACACGATCATCGGTG
TGCCCGGCAGGGTGAAAGGTCTGTCCGGCGGAGAAAGGAAGCGTCTGGCATTCGCCTCCGAGGCTCTAAC
CGATCCGCCGCTTCTGATCTGCGATGAGCCCACCTCCGGACTGGACTCCTTTACCGCCCACAGCGTCGTC
CAGGTGCTGAAGAAGCTGTCGCAGAAGGGCAAGACCGTCATCCTGACCATTCATCAGCCGTCTTCCGAGC
TGTTTGAGCTCTTTGACAAGATCCTTCTGATGGCCGAGGGCAGGGTAGCTTTCTTGGGCACTCCCAGCGA
AGCCGTCGACTTCTTTTCCTAGTGAGTTCGATGTGTTTATTAAGGGTATCTAGTATTACATAACATCTCA
ACTCCTATCCAGCGTGGGTGCCCAGTGTCCTACCAACTACAATCCGGCGGACTTTTACGTACAGGTGTTG
GCCGTTGTGCCCGGACGGGAGATCGAGTCCCGTGATCGGATCGCCAAGATATGCGACAATTTTGCCATTA
GCAAAGTAGCCCGGGATATGGAGCAGTTGTTGGCCACCAAAAATCTGGAGAAGCCACTGGAGCAGCCGGA
GAATGGGTACACCTACAAGGCCACCTGGTTCATGCAGTTCCGGGCGGTCCTGTGGCGATCCTGGCTGTCG
GTGCTCAAGGAACCACTCCTCGTAAAAGTGCGACTTATTCAGACAACGGTGAGTGGTTCCAGTGGAAACA
AATGATATAACGCTTACAATTCTTGGAAACAAATTCGCTAGATTTTAGATAGAATTGCCTGATTCCACAC
CCTTCTTAGTTTTTTTCAATGAGATGTATAGTTTATAGTTTTGCAGAAGATAAATAAATTTCATTTAACT
CGCGAATATTAATGAGATGCGAGTAACATTTTAATTTGCAGATGGTTGCCATCTTGATTGGCCTCATCTT
TTTGGGCCAACAACTCACGCAAGTGGGTGTGATGAATATCAACGGAGCCATCTTCCTCTTCCTGACCAAC
ATGACCTTTCAAAACGTCTTTGCCACGATAAATGTAAGTCATGTTTAGAATACATTTGCATTTCAATAAT
TTACTAACTTTCTAATGAATCGATTCGATTTAGGTGTTCACCTCAGAGCTGCCAGTTTTTATGAGGGAGG
CCCGAAGTCGACTTTATCGCTGTGACACATACTTTCTGGGCAAAACGATTGCCGAATTGCCGCTTTTTCT
CACAGTGCCACTGGTCTTCACGGCGATTGCCTATCCGATGATCGGACTGCGGGCCGGAGTGCTGCACTTC
TTCAACTGCCTGGCGCTGGTCACTCTGGTGGCCAATGTGTCAACGTCCTTCGGATATCTAATATCCTGCG
CCAGCTCCTCGACCTCGATGGCGCTGTCTGTGGGTCCGCCGGTTATCATACCATTCCTGCTCTTTGGCGG
CTTCTTCTTGAACTCGGGCTCGGTGCCAGTATACCTCAAATGGTTGTCGTACCTCTCATGGTTCCGTTAC
GCCAACGAGGGTCTGCTGATTAACCAATGGGCGGACGTGGAGCCGGGCGAAATTAGCTGCACATCGTCGA
ACACCACGTGCCCCAGTTCGGGCAAGGTCATCCTGGAGACGCTTAACTTCTCCGCCGCCGATCTGCCGCT
GGACTACGTGGGTCTGGCCATTCTCATCGTGAGCTTCCGGGTGCTCGCATATCTGGCTCTAAGACTTCGG
GCCCGACGCAAGGAGTAGCCGACATATATCCGAAATAACTGCTTGTTTTTTTTTTTTACCATTATTACCA
TCGTGTTTACTGTTTATTGCCCCCTCAAAAAGCTAATGTAATTATATTTGTGCCAATAAAAACAAGATAT
GACCTATAGAATACAAGTATTTCCCCTTCGAACATCCCCACAAGTAGACTTTGGATTTGTCTTCTAACCA
AAAGACTTACACACCTGCATACCTTACATCAAAAACTCGTTTATCGCTACATAAAACACCGGGATATATT
TTTTATATACATACTTTTCAAATCGCGCGCCCTCTTCATAATTCACCTCCACCACACCACGTTTCGTAGT
TGCTCTTTCGCTGTCTCCCACCCGCTCTCCGCAACACATTCACCTTTTGTTCGACGACCTTGGAGCGACT
GTCGTTAGTTCCGCGCGATTCGGTTCGCTCAAATGGTTCCGAGTGGTTCATTTCGTCTCAATAGAAATTA
GTAATAAATATTTGTATGTACAATTTATTTGCTCCAATATATTTGTATATATTTCCCTCACAGCTATATT
TATTCTAATTTAATATTATGACTTTTTAAGGTAATTTTTTGTGACCTGTTCGGAGTGATTAGCGTTACAA
TTTGAACTGAAAGTGACATCCAGTGTTTGTTCCTTGTGTAGATGCATCTCAAAAAAATGGTGGGCATAAT
AGTGTTGTTTATATATATCAAAAATAACAACTATAATAATAAGAATACATTTAATTTAGAAAATGCTTGG
ATTTCACTGGAACTAGGGCGCGCCTCCGGAACATAATGGTGCAGGGCGCTGACTTCCGCGTTTCCAGACT
TTACGAAACACGGAAACCGAAGACCATTCATGTTGTTGCTCAGGTCGCAGACGTTTTGCAGCAGCAGTCG
CTTCACGTTCGCTCGCGTATCGGTGATTCATTCTGCTAACCAGTAAGGCAACCCCGCCAGCCTAGCCGGG
TCCTCAACGACAGGAGCACGATCATGCGCACCCGTGGCCAGGGCCGCAAGCTTGCATGCCTGCAGGTTAC
TGTACATCCATACAGTAAGTACTGTACATCCATACAGTAAGTACTGTACATCCATACAGTAAGTACTGTA
CATCCATACAGTAAGTACTGTACATCCATACAGTAAGCGGAGACTCTAGCCCTAGGGCATGCCTGCAGGT
TACTGTACATCCATACAGTAAGTACTGTACATCCATACAGTAAGTACTGTACATCCATACAGTAAGCGGA
GACTCTAGCGCTAGCGCATGCCTGCAGGTTACTGTACATCCATACAGTAAGTACTGTACATCCATACAGT
AAGTACTGTACATCCATACAGTAAGTACTGTACATCCATACAGTAAGTACTGTACATCCATACAGTAAGC
GGAGACTCTAGCACTAGTGACGTCGAGCGCCGGAGTATAAATAGAGGCGCTTCGTCTACGGAGCGACAAT
TCAATTCAAACAAGCAAAGTGAACACGTCGCTAAGCGAAAGCTAAGCAAATAAACAAGCGCAGCTGAACA
AGCTAAACAATCTGCAGTAAAGTGCAAGTTAAAGTGAATCAATTAAAAGTAACCAGCAACCAAGTAAATC
AACTGCAACTACTGAAATCTGCCAAGAAGTAATTATTGAATACAAGAAGAGAACTCTGAATAGATCTAAA
AGGTAGGTTCAACCACTGATGCCTAGGCACACCGAAACGACTAACCCTAATTCTTATCCTTTACTTCAGG
CGGCCGCAACTTAAAAAAAAAAATCAAAATGGGCTCGCATCATCATCACCACCACGGTATGGCGTCAATG
ACGGGAGGCCAGCAAATGGGTCGCGATCTGTACGACGACGATGACAAAGACCTGGCAACGATGGTCGATT
CCTCCCGCCGTAAGTGGAACAAGACGGGACACGCTGTCCGTGCTATTGGACGGCTTTCCAGTCTCGAGAA
TGTCTACATCAAAGCCGATAAGCAGAAGAATGGAATCAAAGCAAACTTCAAGATCCGGCATAACATCGAG
GATGGTGGCGTGCAGCTGGCCTACCACTATCAGCAGAATACCCCAATTGGCGACGGTCCGGTGTTGCTCC
CAGATAATCACTACCTGTCCGTACAGTCGAAGCTGTCCAAGGATCCCAATGAGAAGCGTGACCACATGGT
GTTGCTTGAGTTCGTGACCGCAGCTGGAATCACCCTGGGTATGGACGAATTATACAAGGGAGGAACGGGT
GGCTCGATGGTCTCCAAAGGCGAAGAACTGTTCACAGGCGTTGTCCCAATCCTCGTGGAACTGGATGGAG
ATGTGAACGGACACAAGTTCAGCGTATCCGGAGAGGGTGAAGGCGATGCAACTTACGGAAAGCTCACCTT
GAAGTTCATATGCACTACCGGCAAATTACCAGTGCCCTGGCCAACTCTGGTCACGACCCTGACATACGGC
GTTCAGTGCTTTTCGCGGTACCCAGATCATATGAAGCAACACGACTTCTTTAAGTCGGCCATGCCCGAAG
GATATATTCAAGAACGAACCATCTTTTTCAAAGATGATGGCAATTACAAGACCCGAGCCGAGGTCAAGTT
TGAGGGCGACACCCTGGTTAATCGTATCGAGCTTAAGGGTATCGACTTTAAGGAGGACGGTAATATTTTA
GGACACAAACTCGAATACAATTTGCCCGATCAACTGACGGAGGAACAGATCGCAGAATTCAAAGAGCTGT
TCTCTCTCTTTGACAAGGACGGCGATGGTACTATAACTACGAAGGAGCTGGGAACGGTGATGAGGTCCCT
GGGACAGAACCCGACCGAGGCGGAGCTGCAGGATATGATTAACGAGGTGGATGCTGATGGGGATGGTACC
ATTGACTTTCCCGAGTTTCTTACAATGATGGCTAGGAAAATGAAGTACACCGACAGCGAGGAGGAGATCC
GAGAGGCTTTCCGGGTCTTCGACAAAGATGGGAACGGCTATATATCTGCTGCCGAGCTGCGTCACGTGAT
GACCAACCTTGGTGAAAAACTGACCGACGAGGAAGTGGATGAGATGATTCGCGAAGCCGACATCGATGGA
GATGGTCAGGTCAATTATGAAGAGTTCGTTCAGATGATGACAGCGAAAGAGGGTCGCGGATCGCTGCTGA
CCTGCGGCGACGTGGAGGAAAACCCCGGCCCCGTTAGCAAGGGTGAAGAGGTGATTAAAGAATTCATGCG
TTTTAAAGTACGCATGGAGGGTAGCATGAACGGTCATGAGTTTGAGATCGAGGGCGAAGGCGAAGGTCGT
CCGTACGAGGGTACGCAGACCGCTAAACTGAAAGTAACCAAAGGCGGTCCTCTGCCGTTCGCGTGGGACA
TCCTGTCCCCGCAGTTTATGTATGGTTCCAAGGCCTACGTCAAACACCCAGCCGATATCCCGGACTACAA
GAAGCTGTCTTTCCCGGAGGGTTTCAAGTGGGAGCGTGTAATGAACTTTGAGGACGGTGGCCTGGTTACC
GTCACCCAGGATAGCTCTCTGCAAGATGGCACCCTGATCTACAAGGTGAAGATGCGTGGTACGAACTTTC
CGCCGGATGGCCCGGTGATGCAGAAAAAGACGATGGGATGGGAAGCATCTACCGAGCGCCTGTATCCGCG
TGACGGTGTTCTGAAAGGTGAGATCCACCAGGCGCTGAAACTGAAGGACGGCGGTCACTACCTGGTTGAA
TTTAAGACGATCTATATGGCTAAAAAGCCGGTTCAACTGCCAGGTTACTACTACGTGGACACCAAACTGG
ATATCACGTCTCACAACGAAGATTATACCATCGTCGAACAGTATGAACGTAGCGAGGGCCGTCACCACCT
GTTCCTGGGCCACGGTACTGGTTCTACGGGTTCTGGTTCCTCTGGCACTGCGTCTTCCGAAGACAACAAC
ATGGCGGTGATCAAAGAGTTCATGAGGTTCAAAGTACGTATGGAAGGTTCTATGAACGGCCATGAGTTCG
AGATTGAAGGTGAGGGCGAGGGTCGCCCATACGAGGGCACTCAGACCGCAAAGCTGAAAGTTACCAAAGG
TGGCCCACTGCCTTTTGCGTGGGATATCCTGTCTCCGCAGTTCATGTACGGTTCCAAAGCCTACGTAAAA
CACCCGGCAGACATCCCGGATTACAAAAAGCTGTCCTTCCCAGAGGGCTTCAAATGGGAACGTGTTATGA
ATTTCGAAGATGGCGGCCTGGTCACTGTTACGCAGGACAGCAGCCTGCAAGACGGTACTCTGATTTACAA
AGTGAAAATGCGTGGCACTAACTTCCCGCCTGACGGTCCAGTAATGCAGAAGAAAACTATGGGCTGGGAA
GCTAGCACCGAACGTCTGTACCCGCGCGACGGTGTGCTGAAAGGCGAGATTCACCAGGCCCTGAAGCTGA
AGGATGGTGGTCACTATCTGGTTGAGTTCAAAACTATCTACATGGCAAAAAAGCCTGTACAACTGCCGGG
CTATTACTACGTTGACACTAAACTGGACATCACCTCCCACAACGAGGATTATACTATTGTTGAACAGTAC
GAGCGTTCTGAAGGTCGCCATCATCTGTTTCTGTATGGTATGGACGAACTGTATAAATAAGGTGTACAAA
TCTAGAATGAATCGTTTTTAAAATAACAAATCAATTGTTTTATAATATTCGTACGATTCTTTGATTATGT
AATAAAATGTGATCATTAGGAAGATTACGAAAAATATAAAAAATATGAGTTCTGTGTGTATAACAAATGC
TGTAAACGCCACAATTGTGTTTGTTGCAAATAAACCCATGATTATTTGATTAAAATTGTTGTTTTCTTTG
TTCATAGACAATAGTGTGTTTTGCCTAAACGTGTACTGCATAAACTCCATGCGAGTGTATAGCGAGCTAG
TGGCTAACGCTTGCCCCACCAAAGTAGATTCGTCAAAATCCTCAATTTCATCACCCTCCTCCAAGTTTAA
CATTTGGCCGTCGGAATTAACTTCTAAAGATGCCACATAATCTAATAAATGAAATAGAGATTCAAACGTG
GCGTCATCGTCCGTTTCGACCATTTCCGAAAAGAACTCGGGCATAAACTCTATGATTTCTCTGGACGTGG
TGTTGTCGAAACTCTCAAAGTACGCAGTCAGGAACGTGCGCGACATGTCGTCGGGAAACTCGCGCGGAAA
CATGTTGTTGTAACCGAACGGGTCCCATAGCGCCAAAACCAAATCTGCCAGCGTCAATAGAATGAGCACG
ATGCCGACAATGGAGCTGGCTTGGATAGCGATTCGAGTTAACGGCCGGCCGTTTAAACGAATTCTTGAAG
ACGAAAGGGCCTCGTGATACGCCTATTTTTATAGGTTAATGTCATGATAATAATGGTTTCTTA
